>Addgene plasmid #195295 | pGMC00010 (aka pRC0495) | addgene full sequence | sequence record 387224 | Addgene NGS Result
TGATGCGGTTTTGGCAGTACATCAATGGGCGTGGATAGCGGTTTGACTCACGGGGATTTCCAAGTCTCCA
CCCCATTGACGTCAATGGGAGTTTGTTTTGGCACCAAAATCAACGGGACTTTCCAAAATGTCGTAACAAC
TCCGCCCCATTGACGCAAATGGGCGGTAGGCGTGTACGGTGGGAGGTCTATATAAGCAGCGCGTTTTGCC
TGTACTGGGTCTCTCTGGTTAGACCAGATCTGAGCCTGGGAGCTCTCTGGCTAACTAGGGAACCCACTGC
TTAAGCCTCAATAAAGCTTGCCTTGAGTGCTTCAAGTAGTGTGTGCCCGTCTGTTGTGTGACTCTGGTAA
CTAGAGATCCCTCAGACCCTTTTAGTCAGTGTGGAAAATCTCTAGCAGTGGCGCCCGAACAGGGACTTGA
AAGCGAAAGGGAAACCAGAGGAGCTCTCTCGACGCAGGACTCGGCTTGCTGAAGCGCGCACGGCAAGAGG
CGAGGGGCGGCGACTGGTGAGTACGCCAAAAATTTTGACTAGCGGAGGCTAGAAGGAGAGAGATGGGTGC
GAGAGCGTCAGTATTAAGCGGGGGAGAATTAGATCGCGATGGGAAAAAATTCGGTTAAGGCCAGGGGGAA
AGAAAAAATATAAATTAAAACATATAGTATGGGCAAGCAGGGAGCTAGAACGATTCGCAGTTAATCCTGG
CCTGTTAGAAACATCAGAAGGCTGTAGACAAATACTGGGACAGCTACAACCATCCCTTCAGACAGGATCA
GAAGAACTTAGATCATTATATAATACAGTAGCAACCCTCTATTGTGTGCATCAAAGGATAGAGATAAAAG
ACACCAAGGAAGCTTTAGACAAGATAGAGGAAGAGCAAAACAAAAGTAAGACCACCGCACAGCAAGCGGC
CGCTGATCTTCAGACCTGGAGGAGGAGATATGAGGGACAATTGGAGAAGTGAATTATATAAATATAAAGT
AGTAAAAATTGAACCATTAGGAGTAGCACCCACCAAGGCAAAGAGAAGAGTGGTGCAGAGAGAAAAAAGA
GCAGTGGGAATAGGAGCTTTGTTCCTTGGGTTCTTGGGAGCAGCAGGAAGCACTATGGGCGCAGCGTCAA
TGACGCTGACGGTACAGGCCAGACAATTATTGTCTGGTATAGTGCAGCAGCAGAACAATTTGCTGAGGGC
TATTGAGGCGCAACAGCATCTGTTGCAACTCACAGTCTGGGGCATCAAGCAGCTCCAGGCAAGAATCCTG
GCTGTGGAAAGATACCTAAAGGATCAACAGCTCCTGGGGATTTGGGGTTGCTCTGGAAAACTCATTTGCA
CCACTGCTGTGCCTTGGAATGCTAGTTGGAGTAATAAATCTCTGGAACAGATTTGGAATCACACGACCTG
GATGGAGTGGGACAGAGAAATTAACAATTACACAAGCTTAATACACTCCTTAATTGAAGAATCGCAAAAC
CAGCAAGAAAAGAATGAACAAGAATTATTGGAATTAGATAAATGGGCAAGTTTGTGGAATTGGTTTAACA
TAACAAATTGGCTGTGGTATATAAAATTATTCATAATGATAGTAGGAGGCTTGGTAGGTTTAAGAATAGT
TTTTGCTGTACTTTCTATAGTGAATAGAGTTAGGCAGGGATATTCACCATTATCGTTTCAGACCCACCTC
CCAACCCCGAGGGGACCCGACAGGCCCGAAGGAATAGAAGAAGAAGGTGGAGAGAGAGACAGAGACAGAT
CCATTCGATTAGTGAACGGATCGGCACTGCGTGCGCCAATTCTGCAGACAAATGGCAGTATTCATCCACA
ATTTTAAAAGAAAAGGGGGGATTGGGGGGTACAGTGCAGGGGAAAGAATAGTAGACATAATAGCAACAGA
CATACAAACTAAAGAATTACAAAAACAAATTACAAAAATTCAAAATTTTCGGGTTTATTACAGGGACAGC
AGAGATCCAGTTTGGTTAATTAAGGTACCGAGGGCCTATTTCCCATGATTCCTTCATATTTGCATATACG
ATACAAGGCTGTTAGAGAGATAATTAGAATTAATTTGACTGTAAACACAAAGATATTAGTACAAAATACG
TGACGTAGAAAGTAATAATTTCTTGGGTAGTTTGCAGTTTTAAAATTATGTTTTAAAATGGACTATCATA
TGCTTACCGTAACTTGAAAGTATTTCGATTTCTTGGCTTTATATATCTTGTGGAAAGGACGAAACACCGG
AGACGGTTGTAAATGAGCACACAAAATACACATGCTAAAATATTATATTCTATGACCTTTATAAAATCAA
CCAAAATCTTCTTTTTAATAACTTTAGTATCAATAATTAGAATTTTTATGTTCCTTTTTGCAAACTTTTA
ATAAAAATGAGCAAAATAAAAAAACGCTAGTTTTAGTAACTCGCGTTGTTTTCTTCACCTTTAATAATAG
CTACTCCACCACTTGTTCCTAAGCGGTCAGCTCCTGCTTCAATCATTTTTTGAGCATCTTCAAATGTTCT
AACTCCACCAGCTGCTTTAACTAAAGCATTGTCTTTAACAACTGACTTCATTAGTTTAACATCTTCAAAT
GTTGCACCTGATTTTGAAAATCCTGTTGATGTTTTAACAAATTCTAATCCAGCTTCAACAGCTATTTCAC
AAGCTTTCATGATTTCTTCTTTTGTTAATAAACAATTTTCCATAATACATTTAACAACATGTGATCCAGC
TGCTTTTTTTACAGCTTTCATGTCTTCTAAAACTAATTCATAATTTTTGTCTTTTAATGCACCAATATTT
AATACCATATCAATTTCTGTTGCACCATCTTTAATTGCTTCAGAAACTTCGAATGCTTTTGTAGCTGTTG
TGCATGCACCTAGAGGAAAACCTACAACATTTGTTATTCCTACATTTGTGCCTTTTAATAATTCTTTACA
ATAGCTTGTTCAATATGAATTAACACAAACTGTTGCAAAATCAAATTCAATTGCTTCATCACATAATTGT
TTAATTTCAGCTTTCGTAGCATCTTGTTTTAATAATGTGTGATCTATATATTTGTTTAGTTTCATTTTTT
CTCCTATATATTCATTTTTAATTTTAATTCTTTAATAATTTCGTCTACTTTAACTTTAGCGTTTTGAACA
GATTCACCAACACCTATAAAATAAATTTTTAGTTTAGGTTCAGTTCCACTTGGGCGAACAGCAAATCATG
ACTTATCTTCTAAATAAAATTTTAGTAAGTCTTGTCCTGGCATATTATACATTCCATCGATGTAGTCTTC
AACATTAACAACTTTAAGTCCAGCAATTTGAGTTAAGGGTGTTGCTCTCAATGATTTCATTAATGGTTCA
ATTTTTAATTTCTTTTCTTCTGGTTTAAAATTCAAGTTTAAAGTGAAAGTGTAATATGCACCCATTTCTT
TAAATAAATCTTCTAAATAGTCTACTAATGTTTTATTTTGTTTTTTATAAAATCAAGCAGCCTCTGCTAT
TAATATAGAAGCTTGTATTCCATCTTTATCTCTAGCTGAGTCATCAATTACATATCCATAACTTTCTTCA
TAAGCAAAAACAAAATTTAATCCGTTATCTTCTTCTTTAGCAATTTCTCTACCCATTCATTTAAATCCAG
TTAAAGTTTTTACAATATTAACTCCATATTTTTCATGAGCGATTCTATCACCCAAATCACTTGTTACAAA
ACTTGAATATAGAGCCGGATTTTTTGGAATGCTATTTAAGCGTTTTAGATTTGATAATTTTCAATCAATT
AAAATTGGTCCTGTTTGATTTCCATCTAATCTTACAAAATGACCATCATGTTTTATTGCCATTCCAAATC
TGTCAGCATCTGGGTCATTCATAATAATAATATCTGCATCATGTTTAATACCATATTCAAGCGGTATTTT
TCATGCAGGATCAAATTCTGGATTTGGATTTACAACATTTTTAAATGTTTCATCTTCAAATGCATGCTCT
TCAACCTCAATAACGTTATATCCTGATTCACGTAATATTTTTGGGGTAAATTTAGTTCCTGTTCCATTAA
CTGCGCTAAAAATAATTTTTAAATCTTTTTTAGCTTCTTGCTCTTTTTTGTACGTCTCTGTTTTAGAGCT
AGAAATAGCAAGTTAAAATAAGGCTAGTCCGTTATCAACTTGAAAAAGTGGCACCGAGTCGGTGCTTTTT
TGAATTCGCTAGCTAGGTCTTGAAAGGAGTGGGAATTGGCTCCGGTGCCCGTCAGTGGGCAGAGCGCACA
TCGCCCACAGTCCCCGAGAAGTTGGGGGGAGGGGTCGGCAATTGATCCGGTGCCTAGAGAAGGTGGCGCG
GGGTAAACTGGGAAAGTGATGTCGTGTACTGGCTCCGCCTTTTTCCCGAGGGTGGGGGAGAACCGTATAT
AAGTGCAGTAGTCGCCGTGAACGTTCTTTTTCGCAACGGGTTTGCCGCCAGAACACAGGACCGGTTCTAG
AGCGCTGCCACCATGGACAAGAAGTACAGCATCGGCCTGGACATCGGCACCAACTCTGTGGGCTGGGCCG
TGATCACCGACGAGTACAAGGTGCCCAGCAAGAAATTCAAGGTGCTGGGCAACACCGACCGGCACAGCAT
CAAGAAGAACCTGATCGGAGCCCTGCTGTTCGACAGCGGCGAAACAGCCGAGGCCACCCGGCTGAAGAGA
ACCGCCAGAAGAAGATACACCAGACGGAAGAACCGGATCTGCTATCTGCAAGAGATCTTCAGCAACGAGA
TGGCCAAGGTGGACGACAGCTTCTTCCACAGACTGGAAGAGTCCTTCCTGGTGGAAGAGGATAAGAAGCA
CGAGCGGCACCCCATCTTCGGCAACATCGTGGACGAGGTGGCCTACCACGAGAAGTACCCCACCATCTAC
CACCTGAGAAAGAAACTGGTGGACAGCACCGACAAGGCCGACCTGCGGCTGATCTATCTGGCCCTGGCCC
ACATGATCAAGTTCCGGGGCCACTTCCTGATCGAGGGCGACCTGAACCCCGACAACAGCGACGTGGACAA
GCTGTTCATCCAGCTGGTGCAGACCTACAACCAGCTGTTCGAGGAAAACCCCATCAACGCCAGCGGCGTG
GACGCCAAGGCCATCCTGTCTGCCAGACTGAGCAAGAGCAGACGGCTGGAAAATCTGATCGCCCAGCTGC
CCGGCGAGAAGAAGAATGGCCTGTTCGGAAACCTGATTGCCCTGAGCCTGGGCCTGACCCCCAACTTCAA
GAGCAACTTCGACCTGGCCGAGGATGCCAAACTGCAGCTGAGCAAGGACACCTACGACGACGACCTGGAC
AACCTGCTGGCCCAGATCGGCGACCAGTACGCCGACCTGTTTCTGGCCGCCAAGAACCTGTCCGACGCCA
TCCTGCTGAGCGACATCCTGAGAGTGAACACCGAGATCACCAAGGCCCCCCTGAGCGCCTCTATGATCAA
GAGATACGACGAGCACCACCAGGACCTGACCCTGCTGAAAGCTCTCGTGCGGCAGCAGCTGCCTGAGAAG
TACAAAGAGATTTTCTTCGACCAGAGCAAGAACGGCTACGCCGGCTACATTGACGGCGGAGCCAGCCAGG
AAGAGTTCTACAAGTTCATCAAGCCCATCCTGGAAAAGATGGACGGCACCGAGGAACTGCTCGTGAAGCT
GAACAGAGAGGACCTGCTGCGGAAGCAGCGGACCTTCGACAACGGCAGCATCCCCCACCAGATCCACCTG
GGAGAGCTGCACGCCATTCTGCGGCGGCAGGAAGATTTTTACCCATTCCTGAAGGACAACCGGGAAAAGA
TCGAGAAGATCCTGACCTTCCGCATCCCCTACTACGTGGGCCCTCTGGCCAGGGGAAACAGCAGATTCGC
CTGGATGACCAGAAAGAGCGAGGAAACCATCACCCCCTGGAACTTCGAGGAAGTGGTGGACAAGGGCGCT
TCCGCCCAGAGCTTCATCGAGCGGATGACCAACTTCGATAAGAACCTGCCCAACGAGAAGGTGCTGCCCA
AGCACAGCCTGCTGTACGAGTACTTCACCGTGTATAACGAGCTGACCAAAGTGAAATACGTGACCGAGGG
AATGAGAAAGCCCGCCTTCCTGAGCGGCGAGCAGAAAAAGGCCATCGTGGACCTGCTGTTCAAGACCAAC
CGGAAAGTGACCGTGAAGCAGCTGAAAGAGGACTACTTCAAGAAAATCGAGTGCTTCGACTCCGTGGAAA
TCTCCGGCGTGGAAGATCGGTTCAACGCCTCCCTGGGCACATACCACGATCTGCTGAAAATTATCAAGGA
CAAGGACTTCCTGGACAATGAGGAAAACGAGGACATTCTGGAAGATATCGTGCTGACCCTGACACTGTTT
GAGGACAGAGAGATGATCGAGGAACGGCTGAAAACCTATGCCCACCTGTTCGACGACAAAGTGATGAAGC
AGCTGAAGCGGCGGAGATACACCGGCTGGGGCAGGCTGAGCCGGAAGCTGATCAACGGCATCCGGGACAA
GCAGTCCGGCAAGACAATCCTGGATTTCCTGAAGTCCGACGGCTTCGCCAACAGAAACTTCATGCAGCTG
ATCCACGACGACAGCCTGACCTTTAAAGAGGACATCCAGAAAGCCCAGGTGTCCGGCCAGGGCGATAGCC
TGCACGAGCACATTGCCAATCTGGCCGGCAGCCCCGCCATTAAGAAGGGCATCCTGCAGACAGTGAAGGT
GGTGGACGAGCTCGTGAAAGTGATGGGCCGGCACAAGCCCGAGAACATCGTGATCGAAATGGCCAGAGAG
AACCAGACCACCCAGAAGGGACAGAAGAACAGCCGCGAGAGAATGAAGCGGATCGAAGAGGGCATCAAAG
AGCTGGGCAGCCAGATCCTGAAAGAACACCCCGTGGAAAACACCCAGCTGCAGAACGAGAAGCTGTACCT
GTACTACCTGCAGAATGGGCGGGATATGTACGTGGACCAGGAACTGGACATCAACCGGCTGTCCGACTAC
GATGTGGACCATATCGTGCCTCAGAGCTTTCTGAAGGACGACTCCATCGACAACAAGGTGCTGACCAGAA
GCGACAAGAACCGGGGCAAGAGCGACAACGTGCCCTCCGAAGAGGTCGTGAAGAAGATGAAGAACTACTG
GCGGCAGCTGCTGAACGCCAAGCTGATTACCCAGAGAAAGTTCGACAATCTGACCAAGGCCGAGAGAGGC
GGCCTGAGCGAACTGGATAAGGCCGGCTTCATCAAGAGACAGCTGGTGGAAACCCGGCAGATCACAAAGC
ACGTGGCACAGATCCTGGACTCCCGGATGAACACTAAGTACGACGAGAATGACAAGCTGATCCGGGAAGT
GAAAGTGATCACCCTGAAGTCCAAGCTGGTGTCCGATTTCCGGAAGGATTTCCAGTTTTACAAAGTGCGC
GAGATCAACAACTACCACCACGCCCACGACGCCTACCTGAACGCCGTCGTGGGAACCGCCCTGATCAAAA
AGTACCCTAAGCTGGAAAGCGAGTTCGTGTACGGCGACTACAAGGTGTACGACGTGCGGAAGATGATCGC
CAAGAGCGAGCAGGAAATCGGCAAGGCTACCGCCAAGTACTTCTTCTACAGCAACATCATGAACTTTTTC
AAGACCGAGATTACCCTGGCCAACGGCGAGATCCGGAAGCGGCCTCTGATCGAGACAAACGGCGAAACCG
GGGAGATCGTGTGGGATAAGGGCCGGGATTTTGCCACCGTGCGGAAAGTGCTGAGCATGCCCCAAGTGAA
TATCGTGAAAAAGACCGAGGTGCAGACAGGCGGCTTCAGCAAAGAGTCTATCCTGCCCAAGAGGAACAGC
GATAAGCTGATCGCCAGAAAGAAGGACTGGGACCCTAAGAAGTACGGCGGCTTCGACAGCCCCACCGTGG
CCTATTCTGTGCTGGTGGTGGCCAAAGTGGAAAAGGGCAAGTCCAAGAAACTGAAGAGTGTGAAAGAGCT
GCTGGGGATCACCATCATGGAAAGAAGCAGCTTCGAGAAGAATCCCATCGACTTTCTGGAAGCCAAGGGC
TACAAAGAAGTGAAAAAGGACCTGATCATCAAGCTGCCTAAGTACTCCCTGTTCGAGCTGGAAAACGGCC
GGAAGAGAATGCTGGCCTCTGCCGGCGAACTGCAGAAGGGAAACGAACTGGCCCTGCCCTCCAAATATGT
GAACTTCCTGTACCTGGCCAGCCACTATGAGAAGCTGAAGGGCTCCCCCGAGGATAATGAGCAGAAACAG
CTGTTTGTGGAACAGCACAAGCACTACCTGGACGAGATCATCGAGCAGATCAGCGAGTTCTCCAAGAGAG
TGATCCTGGCCGACGCTAATCTGGACAAAGTGCTGTCCGCCTACAACAAGCACCGGGATAAGCCCATCAG
AGAGCAGGCCGAGAATATCATCCACCTGTTTACCCTGACCAATCTGGGAGCCCCTGCCGCCTTCAAGTAC
TTTGACACCACCATCGACCGGAAGAGGTACACCAGCACCAAAGAGGTGCTGGACGCCACCCTGATCCACC
AGAGCATCACCGGCCTGTACGAGACACGGATCGACCTGTCTCAGCTGGGAGGCGACAAGCGACCTGCCGC
CACAAAGAAGGCTGGACAGGCTAAGAAGAAGAAAGATTACAAAGACGATGACGATAAGGGCAGTGGAGAG
GGCAGAGGAAGTCTGCTAACATGCGGTGACGTCGAGGAGAATCCTGGCCCAGTGTCTAAGGGCGAAGAGC
TGATTAAGGAGAACATGCACATGAAGCTGTATATGGAGGGCACCGTGAACAACCACCACTTCAAGTGCAC
ATCCGAGGGCGAAGGCAAGCCCTACGAGGGCACCCAGACCATGAGAATCAAGGTGGTCGAGGGCGGCCCT
CTCCCCTTCGCCTTCGACATCCTGGCTACCAGCTTCATGTACGGCAGCAGAACCTTCATCAACCACACCC
AGGGCATCCCCGACTTCTTTAAGCAGTCCTTCCCTGAGGGCTTCACATGGGAGAGAGTCACCACATACGA
AGACGGGGGCGTGCTGACCGCTACCCAGGACACCAGCCTCCAGGACGGCTGCCTCATCTACAACGTCAAG
ATCAGAGGGGTGAACTTCCCATCCAACGGCCCTGTGATGCAGAAGAAAACACTCGGCTGGGAGGCCAACA
CCGAGATGCTGTACCCCGCTGACGGCGGCCTGGAAGGCAGAAGCGACATGGCCCTGAAGCTCGTGGGCGG
GGGCCACCTGATCTGCAACTTCAAGACCACATACAGATCCAAGAAACCCGCTAAGAACCTCAAGATGCCC
GGCGTCTACTATGTGGACCACAGACTGGAAAGAATCAAGGAGGCCGACAAAGAGACCTACGTCGAGCAGC
ACGAGGTGGCTGTGGCCAGATACTGCGACCTCCCTAGCAAACTGGGGCACAAACTTAATGGATCCGGCGC
AACAAACTTCTCTCTGCTGAAACAAGCCGGAGATGTCGAAGAGAATCCTGGACCGACCGAGTACAAGCCC
ACGGTGCGCCTCGCCACCCGCGACGACGTCCCCAGGGCCGTACGCACCCTCGCCGCCGCGTTCGCCGACT
ACCCCGCCACGCGCCACACCGTCGATCCGGACCGCCACATCGAGCGGGTCACCGAGCTGCAAGAACTCTT
CCTCACGCGCGTCGGGCTCGACATCGGCAAGGTGTGGGTCGCGGACGACGGCGCCGCGGTGGCGGTCTGG
ACCACGCCGGAGAGCGTCGAAGCGGGGGCGGTGTTCGCCGAGATCGGCCCGCGCATGGCCGAGTTGAGCG
GTTCCCGGCTGGCCGCGCAGCAACAGATGGAAGGCCTCCTGGCGCCGCACCGGCCCAAGGAGCCCGCGTG
GTTCCTGGCCACCGTCGGAGTCTCGCCCGACCACCAGGGCAAGGGTCTGGGCAGCGCCGTCGTGCTCCCC
GGAGTGGAGGCGGCCGAGCGCGCCGGGGTGCCCGCCTTCCTGGAGACCTCCGCGCCCCGCAACCTCCCCT
TCTACGAGCGGCTCGGCTTCACCGTCACCGCCGACGTCGAGGTGCCCGAAGGACCGCGCACCTGGTGCAT
GACCCGCAAGCCCGGTGCCTGAACGCGTTAAGTCGACAATCAACCTCTGGATTACAAAATTTGTGAAAGA
TTGACTGGTATTCTTAACTATGTTGCTCCTTTTACGCTATGTGGATACGCTGCTTTAATGCCTTTGTATC
ATGCTATTGCTTCCCGTATGGCTTTCATTTTCTCCTCCTTGTATAAATCCTGGTTGCTGTCTCTTTATGA
GGAGTTGTGGCCCGTTGTCAGGCAACGTGGCGTGGTGTGCACTGTGTTTGCTGACGCAACCCCCACTGGT
TGGGGCATTGCCACCACCTGTCAGCTCCTTTCCGGGACTTTCGCTTTCCCCCTCCCTATTGCCACGGCGG
AACTCATCGCCGCCTGCCTTGCCCGCTGCTGGACAGGGGCTCGGCTGTTGGGCACTGACAATTCCGTGGT
GTTGTCGGGGAAATCATCGTCCTTTCCTTGGCTGCTCGCCTGTGTTGCCACCTGGATTCTGCGCGGGACG
TCCTTCTGCTACGTCCCTTCGGCCCTCAATCCAGCGGACCTTCCTTCCCGCGGCCTGCTGCCGGCTCTGC
GGCCTCTTCCGCGTCTTCGCCTTCGCCCTCAGACGAGTCGGATCTCCCTTTGGGCCGCCTCCCCGCGTCG
ACTTTAAGACCAATGACTTACAAGGCAGCTGTAGATCTTAGCCACTTTTTAAAAGAAAAGGGGGGACTGG
AAGGGCTAATTCACTCCCAACGAAGACAAGATCTGCTTTTTGCTTGTACTGGGTCTCTCTGGTTAGACCA
GATCTGAGCCTGGGAGCTCTCTGGCTAACTAGGGAACCCACTGCTTAAGCCTCAATAAAGCTTGCCTTGA
GTGCTTCAAGTAGTGTGTGCCCGTCTGTTGTGTGACTCTGGTAACTAGAGATCCCTCAGACCCTTTTAGT
CAGTGTGGAAAATCTCTAGCAGGGCCCGTTTAAACCCGCTGATCAGCCTCGACTGTGCCTTCTAGTTGCC
AGCCATCTGTTGTTTGCCCCTCCCCCGTGCCTTCCTTGACCCTGGAAGGTGCCACTCCCACTGTCCTTTC
CTAATAAAATGAGGAAATTGCATCGCATTGTCTGAGTAGGTGTCATTCTATTCTGGGGGGTGGGGTGGGG
CAGGACAGCAAGGGGGAGGATTGGGAAGACAATAGCAGGCATGCTGGGGATGCGGTGGGCTCTATGGCTT
CTGAGGCGGAAAGAACCAGCTGGGGCTCTAGGGGGTATCCCC
[124 nt withheld, positions 11313-11436]
C
[91 nt withheld, positions 11438-11528]
A
[49 nt withheld, positions 11530-11578]
CCTTTGACGTTGGAGTCCACGTTCTTT
[37 nt withheld, positions 11606-11642]
ACCCTATCTCGGTCTATTCTTTTGATTTATAAGGGATTTTGCCGATTTCGGCCTATTGGTTAAAAAATGA
GCTGATTTAACAAAAATTTAACGCGAATTAATTCTGTGGAATGTGTGTCAGTTAGGGTGTGGAAAGTCCC
CAGGCTCCCCAGCAGGCAGAAGTATGCAAAGCATGCATCTCAATTAGTCAGCAACCAGGTGTGGAAAGTC
CCCAGGCTCCCCAGCAGGCAGAAGTATGCAAAGCATGCATCTCAATTAGTCAGCAACCATAGTCCCGCCC
CTAACTCCGCCCATCCCGCCCCTAACTCCGCCCAGTTCCGCCCATTCTCCGCCCCATGGCTGACTAATTT
TTTTTATTTATGCAGAGGCCGAGGCCGCCTCTGCCTCTGAGCTATTCCAGAAGTAGTGAGGAGGCTTTTT
TGGAGGCCTAGGCTTTTGCAAAAAGCTCCCGGGAGCTTGTATATCCATTTTCGGATCTGATCAGCACGTG
TTGACAATTAATCATCGGCATAGTATATCGGCATAGTATAATACGACAAGGTGAGGAACTAAACCATGGC
CAAGTTGACCAGTGCCGTTCCGGTGCTCACCGCGCGCGACGTCGCCGGAGCGGTCGAGTTCTGGACCGAC
CGGCTCGGGTTCTCCCGGGACTTCGTGGAGGACGACTTCGCCGGTGTGGTCCGGGACGACGTGACCCTGT
TCATCAGCGCGGTCCAGGACCAGGTGGTGCCGGACAACACCCTGGCCTGGGTGTGGGTGCGCGGCCTGGA
CGAGCTGTACGCCGAGTGGTCGGAGGTCGTGTCCACGAACTTCCGGGACGCCTCCGGGCCGGCCATGACC
GAGATCGGCGAGCAGCCGTGGGGGCGGGAGTTCGCCCTGCGCGACCCGGCCGGCAACTGCGTGCACTTCG
TGGCCGAGGAGCAGGACTGACACGTGCTACGAGATTTCGATTCCACCGCCGCCTTCTATGAAAGGTTGGG
CTTCGGAATCGTTTTCCGGGACGCCGGCTGGATGATCCTCCAGCGCGGGGATCTCATGCTGGAGTTCTTC
GCCCACCCCAACTTGTTTATTGCAGCTTATAATGGTTACAAATAAAGCAATAGCATCACAAATTTCACAA
ATAAAGCATTTTTTTCACTGCATTCTAGTTGTGGTTTGTCCAAACTCATCAATGTATCTTATCATGTCTG
TATACCGTCGACCTCTAGCTAGAGCTTGGCGTAATCATGGTCATAGCTGTTTCCTGTGTGAAATTGTTAT
CCGCTCACAATTCCACACAACATACGAGCCGGAAGCATAAAGTGTAAAGCCTGGGGTGCCTAATGAGTGA
GCTAACTCACATTAATTGCGTTGCGCTCACTGCCCGCTTTCCAGTCGGGAAACCTGTCGTGCCAGCTGCA
TTAATGAATCGGCCAACGCGCGGGGAGAGGCGGTTTGCGTATTGGGCGCTCTTCCGCTTCCTCGCTCACT
GACTCGCTGCGCTCGGTCGTTCGGCTGCGGCGAGCGGTATCAGCTCACTCAAAGGCGGTAATACGGTTAT
CCACAGAATCAGGGGATAACGCAGGAAAGAACATGTGAGCAAAAGGCCAGCAAAAGGCCAGGAACCGTAA
AAAGGCCGCGTTGCTGGCGTTTTTCCATAGGCTCCGCCCCCCTGACGAGCATCACAAAAATCGACGCTCA
AGTCAGAGGTGGCGAAACCCGACAGGACTATAAAGATACCAGGCGTTTCCCCCTGGAAGCTCCCTCGTGC
GCTCTCCTGTTCCGACCCTGCCGCTTACCGGATACCTGTCCGCCTTTCTCCCTTCGGGAAGCGTGGCGCT
TTCTCATAGCTCACGCTGTAGGTATCTCAGTTCGGTGTAGGTCGTTCGCTCCAAGCTGGGCTGTGTGCAC
GAACCCCCCGTTCAGCCCGACCGCTGCGCCTTATCCGGTAACTATCGTCTTGAGTCCAACCCGGTAAGAC
ACGACTTATCGCCACTGGCAGCAGCCACTGGTAACAGGATTAGCAGAGCGAGGTATGTAGGCGGTGCTAC
AGAGTTCTTGAAGTGGTGGCCTAACTACGGCTACACTAGAAGAACAGTATTTGGTATCTGCGCTCTGCTG
AAGCCAGTTACCTTCGGAAAAAGAGTTGGTAGCTCTTGATCCGGCAAACAAACCACCGCTGGTAGCGGTG
GTTTTTTTGTTTGCAAGCAGCAGATTACGCGCAGAAAAAAAGGATCTCAAGAAGATCCTTTGATCTTTTC
TACGGGGTCTGACGCTCAGTGGAACGAAAACTCACGTTAAGGGATTTTGGTCATGAGATTATCAAAAAGG
ATCTTCACCTAGATCCTTTTAAATTAAAAATGAAGTTTTAAATCAATCTAAAGTATATATGAGTAAACTT
GGTCTGACAGTTACCAATGCTTAATCAGTGAGGCACCTATCTCAGCGATCTGTCTATTTCGTTCATCCAT
AGTTGCCTGACTCCCCGTCGTGTAGATAACTACGATACGGGAGGGCTTACCATCTGGCCCCAGTGCTGCA
ATGATACCGCGAGACCCACGCTCACCGGCTCCAGATTTATCAGCAATAAACCAGCCAGCCGGAAGGGCCG
AGCGCAGAAGTGGTCCTGCAACTTTATCCGCCTCCATCCAGTCTATTAATTGTTGCCGGGAAGCTAGAGT
AAGTAGTTCGCCAGTTAATAGTTTGCGCAACGTTGTTGCCATTGCTACAGGCATCGTGGTGTCACGCTCG
TCGTTTGGTATGGCTTCATTCAGCTCCGGTTCCCAACGATCAAGGCGAGTTACATGATCCCCCATGTTGT
GCAAAAAAGCGGTTAGCTCCTTCGGTCCTCCGATCGTTGTCAGAAGTAAGTTGGCCGCAGTGTTATCACT
CATGGTTATGGCAGCACTGCATAATTCTCTTACTGTCATGCCATCCGTAAGATGCTTTTCTGTGACTGGT
GAGTACTCAACCAAGTCATTCTGAGAATAGTGTATGCGGCGACCGAGTTGCTCTTGCCCGGCGTCAATAC
GGGATAATACCGCGCCACATAGCAGAACTTTAAAAGTGCTCATCATTGGAAAACGTTCTTCGGGGCGAAA
ACTCTCAAGGATCTTACCGCTGTTGAGATCCAGTTCGATGTAACCCACTCGTGCACCCAACTGATCTTCA
GCATCTTTTACTTTCACCAGCGTTTCTGGGTGAGCAAAAACAGGAAGGCAAAATGCCGCAAAAAAGGGAA
TAAGGGCGACACGGAAATGTTGAATACTCATACTCTTCCTTTTTCAATATTATTGAAGCATTTATCAGGG
TTATTGTCTCATGAGCGGATACATATTTGAATGTATTTAGAAAAATAAACAAATAGGGGTTCCGCGCACA
TTTCCCCGAAAAGTGCCACCTGACGTCGACGGATCGGGAGATCTCCCGATCCCCTATGGTGCACTCTCAG
TACAATCTGCTCTGATGCCGCATAGTTAAGCCAGTATCTGCTCCCTGCTTGTGTGTTGGAGGTCGCTGAG
TAGTGCGCGAGCAAAATTTAAGCTACAACAAGGCAAGGCTTGACCGACAATTGCATGAAGAATCTGCTTA
GGGTTAGGCGTTTTGCGCTGCTTCGCGATGTACGGGCCAGATATACGCGTTGACATTGATTATTGACTAG
TTATTAATAGTAATCAATTACGGGGTCATTAGTTCATAGCCCATATATGGAGTTCCGCGTTACATAACTT
ACGGTAAATGGCCCGCCTGGCTGACCGCCCAACGACCCCCGCCCATTGACGTCAATAATGACGTATGTTC
CCATAGTAACGCCAATAGGGACTTTCCATTGACGTCAATGGGTGGAGTATTTACGGTAAACTGCCCACTT
GGCAGTACATCAAGTGTATCATATGCCAAGTACGCCCCCTATTGACGTCAATGACGGTAAATGGCCCGCC
TGGCATTATGCCCAGTACATGACCTTATGGGACTTTCCTACTTGGCAGTACATCTACGTATTAGTCATCG
CTATTACCATGG
Features (pLannotate 1.2.2; 35 found; start..end, strand, type, name):
    217..397     +  LTR            5' LTR (truncated): truncated 5' long terminal repeat (LTR) from HIV-1
    444..569     +  misc_feature   HIV-1 Ψ: packaging signal of human immunodeficiency virus type 1
    553..916     +  CDS            HIV-1 gag (fragment): gag protein from human immunodeficiency virus 1; gag
   1062..1295    +  misc_feature   RRE: The Rev response element (RRE) of HIV-1 allows for Rev-dependent mRNA export from the nucleus to the cytoplasm.
   1672..1772    +  CDS            Rev (fragment): human immunodeficiency virus 1 (HIV-1) Rev protein; rev; enhances nuclear export of unspliced and incompletely spliced viral mRNAs
   1822..1939    +  misc_feature   cPPT/CTS: central polypurine tract and central termination sequence of HIV-1
   1990..2230    +  promoter       U6 promoter: RNA polymerase III promoter for human U6 snRNA
   2416..3075    -  CDS            deoC1: DEOC1_STAAN - Also known as dra. Experimental evidence at protein level: Swiss-Prot protein existence level 1. Catalyzes a reversible aldol reaction between acetaldehyde and D-glyceraldehyde 3-phosphate to generate 2-deoxy-D-ribose 5- phosphate. From Staphylococcus aureus (strain N315).
   4120..4195    +  misc_RNA       gRNA scaffold: guide RNA scaffold for the Streptococcus pyogenes CRISPR/Cas9 system
   4213..4231    +  CDS            small t antigen (fragment): SV40 (simian virus 40) small t antigen
   4257..4468    +  promoter       EF-1α core promoter: core promoter for human elongation factor EF-1α
   4493..8596    +  CDS            Cas9: Cas9 (Csn1) endonuclease from the Streptococcus pyogenes Type II CRISPR/Cas system generates RNA-guided double strand breaks in DNA
   8732..9439    +  CDS            TagRFP: monomeric derivative of red fluorescent protein from Entacmaea quadricolor (Merzlyak et al., 2007) mammalian codon-optimized
   9505..10102   +  CDS            PuroR (fragment): puromycin N-acetyltransferase; pac from Streptomyces; confers resistance to puromycin
  10118..10706   +  misc_feature   WPRE: woodchuck hepatitis virus posttranscriptional regulatory element
  10757..10776   +  misc_feature   cPPT/CTS (fragment): central polypurine tract and central termination sequence of HIV-1
  10778..11011   +  LTR            3' LTR (ΔU3): self-inactivating 3' long terminal repeat (LTR) from HIV-1
  11043..11267   +  polyA_signal   bGH poly(A) signal: bovine growth hormone polyadenylation signal
  11271..11292   +  promoter       SV40 promoter (fragment): SV40 enhancer and early promoter
  11313..11741   +  rep_origin     f1 ori (sequence partly withheld): f1 bacteriophage origin of replication; arrow indicates direction of (+) strand synthesis
  11755..12084   +  promoter       SV40 promoter: SV40 enhancer and early promoter
  12132..12179   +  promoter       EM7 promoter: synthetic bacterial promoter&nbsp
  12198..12572   +  CDS            BleoR: antibiotic-binding protein; Sh ble from Streptoalloteichus hindustanus; confers resistance to bleomycin, phleomycin, and Zeocin™
  12582..12707   +  CDS            ble (fragment): BLE_KLEPN - Experimental evidence at protein level: Swiss-Prot protein existence level 1. Binding protein with a strong affinity to the bleomycin family of antibiotics. Binds to CL990; an antimitotic-antibiotic compound. From Klebsiella pneumoniae.
  12702..12823   +  polyA_signal   SV40 poly(A) signal: SV40 polyadenylation signal
  12894..12916   -  protein_bind   lac operator (fragment): The lac repressor binds to the lac operator to inhibit transcription in E. coli. This inhibition can be relieved by adding lactose or isopropyl-β-D-thiogalactopyranoside (IPTG). lac repressor encoded by lacI
  12920..12950   -  promoter       lac promoter: promoter for the E. coli lac operon
  12965..12986   -  protein_bind   CAP binding site: CAP binding activates transcription in the presence of cAMP. E. coli catabolite activator protein
  12999..13091   -  CDS            lacI (fragment): lac repressor; lacI; The lac repressor binds to the lac operator to inhibit transcription in E. coli. This inhibition can be relieved by adding lactose or isopropyl-β-D-thiogalactopyranoside (IPTG).
  13274..13862   -  rep_origin     ori: high-copy-number ColE1/pMB1/pBR322/pUC origin of replication
  14033..14893   -  CDS            AmpR: β-lactamase; bla; confers resistance to ampicillin, carbenicillin, and related antibiotics
  14894..14998   -  promoter       AmpR promoter: bla
  15057..15109   -  misc_feature   bom (fragment): basis of mobility region from pBR322
  15264..15643   +  enhancer       CMV enhancer: human cytomegalovirus immediate early enhancer
  15644..199     +  promoter       CMV promoter (across the origin): human cytomegalovirus (CMV) immediate early promoter
