[The description below was written by a language model from this plasmid's Addgene catalogue record and pLannotate feature annotations shown in this document.]
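Description:
pGMC00010 (also called pRC0495) is an empty all-in-one lentiviral CRISPR backbone derived from Lenti-CRISPR-V2, modified by inserting a 2A-linked red fluorescent protein between Cas9 and the puromycin resistance gene. In bacteria it is maintained through a high-copy ColE1/pUC-type origin with ampicillin selection (AmpR). The roughly 15.6 kb sequence also carries an f1 origin and, outside the viral unit, an SV40/EM7-driven BleoR cassette with an SV40 poly(A) signal.

The transfer unit has a third-generation layout. A CMV enhancer/promoter precedes a truncated HIV-1 5' LTR, followed by the Ψ packaging signal, a partial gag sequence, the RRE for Rev-dependent export, and the cPPT/CTS. It ends in a WPRE and a self-inactivating ΔU3 3' LTR, with a bGH poly(A) signal downstream.

Within this frame, a human U6 Pol III promoter and the S. pyogenes gRNA scaffold are separated by a stretch of nearly 2 kb. This appears to be a filler to be replaced by a guide sequence, and the automated annotation assigns part of it to a bacterial deoC1 gene. That hit probably reflects stuffer sequence rather than a functional payload.

An EF-1α core promoter then drives S. pyogenes Cas9, TagRFP and PuroR in series. According to the catalogue entry these are joined by 2A elements, so that separate proteins arise from one transcript, although the 2A sequences themselves are not annotated in the feature table.

No guide is present in the deposited plasmid. Once a user clones in an sgRNA, the vector is suited to producing lentivirus for Cas9-mediated genome editing in mammalian cells, with transduced cells enriched by puromycin selection or identified by red fluorescence.
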