Addgene plasmid #195295: pGMC00010 (aka pRC0495)
Purpose: (Empty Backbone) Lenti-CRISPR-V2-RFP-2A-Puro - vector with Cas9/sgRNA backbone/Puro/RFP
Depositing lab: Raj Chari. Depositing organization: Frederick National Laboratory.
Backbone
  Vector backbone: Lenti-CRISPR-V2
  Modifications to backbone: Added 2A-RFP between Cas9 and Puromycin
  Vector type: Mammalian Expression, Lentiviral, CRISPR, Synthetic Biology
  Selectable markers: Puromycin ; RFP
Growth in bacteria
  Bacterial resistance: Ampicillin, 100 μg/mL
  Growth temperature: 37°C
  Growth strain: NEB Stable
  Copy number: High Copy
Gene/Insert
  Cloning method: Gibson Cloning
Terms and licenses: Academic/Nonprofit Terms; Industry Terms: Not Available to Industry
How to cite: pGMC00010 (aka pRC0495) was a gift from Raj Chari (Addgene plasmid # 195295 ; http://n2t.net/addgene:195295 ; RRID:Addgene_195295)
